>Addgene plasmid #63528 | pFusB3-44 | depositor partial sequence | sequence record 105574 | pFUSB3_GGT
AGTCTTAAGCGTCTCATGGCCTGACCCCGGACCAAGTGGTGGCTATCGCCAGCAACAATGGCGGCAAGCA
AGCGCTCGAAACGGTGCAGCGGCTGTTGCCGGTGCTGTGCCAGGACCATGGCCTGACCCCGGACCAAGTG
GTGGCTATCGCCAGCAACAATGGCGGCAAGCAAGCGCTCGAAACGGTGCAGCGGCTGTTGCCGGTGCTGT
GCCAGGACCATGGCCTGACCCCGGACCAAGTGGTGGCTATCGCCAGCAACGGTGGCGGCAAGCAAGCGCT
CGAAACGGTGCAGCGGCTGTTGCCGGTGCTGTGCCAGGACCATGGCCTGACCCCGGACCAAGTGGTGGCT
ATCGAGACGTC
