>Addgene plasmid #63528 | pFusB3-44 | depositor partial sequence | sequence record 105575 | FusB3
CGTCTCATGGCCTGACCCCGGACCAAGTGGTGGCTATCGAGACCGGCGCCGCTACAGGGCGCGTCCCATT
CGCCATTCAGGCTGCGCAACTGTTGGGAAGGGCGATCGGTGCGGGCCTCTTCGCTATTACGCCAGCTGGC
GAAAGGGGGATGTGCTGCAAGGCGATTAAGTTGGGTAACGCCAGGGTTTTCCCAGTCACGACGTTGTAAA
ACGACGGCCAGTGAGCGCGCGTAATACGACTCACTATAGGGCGAATTGGGTACCGGGCCCCCCCTCGAGG
TCCTCCAGCTTTTGTTCCCTTTAGTGAGGGTTAATTGCGCGCTTGGCGTAATCATGGTCATAGCTGTTTC
CTGTGTGAAATTGTTATCCGCTCACAATTCCACACAACATACGAGCCGGAAGCATAAAGTGTAAAGCCTG
GGGTGCCTAATGAGTGAGCTAACTCACATTAATTGCGTTGCGCTCACTGCCCGCTTTCCACCGGTGGTCT
CGCCAGGACCATGGCCTGACCCCGGACCAAGTGGTGGCTATCGAGACGTCTAGACCAGCCAGGACAGAAA
TGCCTCGACTTCGCTGCTACCCAAGGTTGCCGGGTGACGCACACCGTGGAAACGGATGAAGGCACGAACC
CAGTGGACATAAGCCTGTTCGGTTCGTAAGCTGTAATGCAAGTAGCGTATGCGCTCACGCAACTGGTCCA
GAACCTTGACCGAACGCAGCGGTGGTAACGGCGCAGTGGCGGTTTTCATGGCTTGTTATGACTGTTTTTT
TGGGGTACAGTCTATGCCTCGGGCATCCAAGCAGCAAGCGCGTTACGCCGTGGGTCGATGTTTGATGTTA
TGGAGCAGCAACGATGTTACGCAGCAGGGCAGTCGCCCTAAAACAAAGTTAAACATTATGAGGGAAGCGG
TGATCGCCGAAGTATCGACTCAACTATCAGAGGTAGTTGGCGTCATCGAGCGCCATCTCGAACCGACGTT
GCTGGCCGTACATTTGTACGGCTCCGCAGTGGATGGCGGCCTGAAGCCACACAGTGATATTGATTTGCTG
GTTACGGTGACCGTAAGGCTTGATGAAACAACGCGGCGAGCTTTGATCAACGACCTTTTGGAAACTTCGG
CTTCCCCTGGAGAGAGCGAGATTCTCCGCGCTGTAGAAGTCACCATTGTTGTGCACGACGACATCATTCC
GTGGCGTTATCCAGCTAAGCGCGAACTGCAATTTGGAGAATGGCAGCGCAATGACATTCTTGCAGGTATC
TTCGAGCCAGCCACGATCGACATTGATCTGGCTATCTTGCTGACAAAAGCAAGAGAACATAGCGTTGCCT
TGGTAGGTCCAGCGGCGGAGGAACTCTTTGATCCGGTTCCTGAACAGGATCTATTTGAGGCGCTAAATGA
AACCTTAACGCTATGGAACTCGCCGCCCGACTGGGCTGGCGATGAGCGAAATGTAGTGCTTACGTTGTCC
CGCATTTGGTACAGCGCAGTAACCGGCAAAATCGCGCCGAAGGATGTCGCTGCCGACTGGGCAATGGAGC
GCCTGCCGGCCCAGTATCAGCCCGTCATACTTGAAGCTAGACAGGCTTATCTTGGACAAGAAGAAGATCG
CTTGGCCTCGCGCGCAGATCAGTTGGAAGAATTTGTCCACTACGTGAAAGGCGAGATCACCAAGGTAGTC
GGCAAATAACCCTCGAGCCACCCATGACCAAAATCCCTTAACGTGAGTTACGCGTCGTTCCACTGAGCGT
CAGACCCCGTAGAAAAGATCAAAGGATCTTCTTGAGATCCTTTTTTTCTGCGCGTAATCTGCTGCTTGCA
AACAAAAAAACCACCGCTACCAGCGGTGGTTTGTTTGCCGGATCAAGAGCTACCAACTCTTTTTCCGAAG
GTAACTGGCTTCAGCAGAGCGCAGATACCAAATACTGTCCTTCTAGTGTAGCCGTAGTTAGGCCACCACT
TCAAGAACTCTGTAGCACCGCCTACATACCTCGCTCTGCTAATCCTGTTACCAGTGGCTGCTGCCAGTGG
CGATAAGTCGTGTCTTACCGGGTTGGACTCAAGACGATAGTTACCGGATAAGGCGCAGCGGTCGGGCTGA
ACGGGGGGTTCGTGCACACAGCCCAGCTTGGAGCGAACGACCTACACCGAACTGAGATACCTACAGCGTG
AGCATTGAGAAAGCGCCACGCTTCCCGAAGGGAGAAAGGCGGACAGGTATCCGGTAAGCGGCAGGGTCGG
AACAGGAGAGCGCACGAGGGAGCTTCCAGGGGGAAACGCCTGGTATCTTTATAGTCCTGTCGGGTTTCGC
CACCTCTGACTTGAGCGTCGATTTTTGTGATGCTCGTCAGGGGGGCGGAGCCTATGGAAAAACGCCAGCA
ACGCGGCCTTTTTACGGTTCCTGGCCTTTTGCTGGCCTTTTGCTCACATGTTCTTTCCTGCGTTATCCCC
TGATTCTGTGGATAACCGTATTACCGCCTTTGAGTGAGCTGATACCGCTCGCCGCAGCCGAACGACCGAG
CGCAGCGAGTCAGTGAGCGAGGAAGCGGAAGAGCGCCCAATACGCAAACCGCCTCTCCCCGCGCGTTGGC
CGATTCATTAATGCAGCTGGCACGACAGGTTTCCCGACTGGAAAGCGGGCAGTGAGCGCAACGCAATTAA
TACGCGTACCGCTAGCCAGGAAGAGTTTGTAGAAACGCAAAAAGGCCATCCGTCAGGATGGCCTTCTGCT
TAGTTTGATGCCTGGCAGTTTATGGCGGGCGTCCTGCCCGCCACCCTCCGGGCCGTTGCTTCACAACGTT
CAAATCCGCTCCCGGCGGATTTGTCCTACTCAGGAGAGCGTTCACCGACAAACAACAGATAAAACGAAAG
GCCCAGTCTTCCGACTGAGCCTTTCGTTTTATTTGATGCCTGGCAGTTCCCTACTCTCGCGTTAACGCTA
GCATGGATGTTTTCCCAGTCACGACGTTGTAAAACGACGGCCAGTCTTAAG
