>Addgene plasmid #63528 | pFusB3-44 | addgene partial sequence | sequence record 116326 | pCR8_R1 5'-cgaaccgaacaggcttatgt-3'
GGTGTGCGTACCCGGCAACCTTGGGTAGCAGCGAAGTCGAGGCATTTCTGTCCTGGCTGGTCTAGACGTC
TCGATAGCCACCACTTGGTCCGGGGTCAGGCCATGGTCCTGGCACAGCACCGGCAACAGCCGCTGCACCG
TTTCGAGCGCTTGCTTGCCGCCACCGTTGCTGGCGATAGCCACCACTTGGTCCGGGGTCAGGCCATGGTC
CTGGCACAGCACCGGCAACAGCCGCTGCACCGTTTCGAGCGCTTGCTTGCCGCCATTGTTGCTGGCGATA
GCCACCACTTGGTCCGGGGTCAGGCCATGGTCCTGGCACAGCACCGGCAACAGCCGCTGCACCGTTTCGA
GCGCTTGCTTGCCGCCATTGTTGCTGGCGATAGCCACCACTTGGTCCGGGGTCAGGCCATGAGACGCTTA
AGACTGGCCGTCGTTTTACAACGTCGTGACTGGGAAAACATCCATGCTAGCGTTAACGCGAGAGTAGGGA
ACTGCCAGGCATCAAATAAAACGAAAGGCTCAGTCGGAAGACTGGGCCTTTCGTTTTATCTGTTGTTTGT
CGGTGAACGCTCTCCTGAGTAGGACAAATCCGCCGGGAGCGGATTTGAACGTTGTGAAGCAACGGCCCGG
AGGGTGGCGGGCAGGACGCCCGCCATAAACTGCCAGGCATCAAACTAAGCAGAAGGCCATCCTGACGGAT
GGCCTTTTTGCGTTTCTACAAACTCTTCCTGGCTAGCGGTACGCGTATTAATTGCGTTGCGCTCACTGCC
CGCTTTCCAGTCGGGAAACCTGTCGTGCCAGCTGCATTAATGAATC
