[The description below was written by a language model from this plasmid's Addgene catalogue record.]
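Description:
pFusB3-44 is a bacterial library plasmid from the FusX system, a one-step method for assembling TALE repeat arrays. It is built on the FusB3 backbone (about 3 kb without insert), is classed as a TALEN assembly vector, and is maintained as a high-copy plasmid in standard E. coli cloning strains under spectinomycin selection. The record does not name the origin of replication and includes no feature table, so the backbone elements cannot be described further. The listed sequencing primers are pCR8-type primers, which hints at a pCR8-related backbone, but the record does not say so directly.

The insert is a synthetic, pre-assembled trimer of TALE repeat modules carrying the repeat variable diresidues NN, NN and NG, also named B3_GGT. Under the standard TALE code, NN preferentially recognises guanine and NG recognises thymine, so this block specifies the triplet GGT. The plasmid's stated role is to supply RVD positions 13 to 15 of a TALEN array, so it is one member of a library of triplet combinations for that position. The trimer was cloned into the backbone through BsaI sites that were destroyed in the process, which is typical of Golden Gate cloning with type IIS enzymes.

In use, a plasmid of this kind is combined with the corresponding trimer plasmids for the other array positions and a receiver vector to build a full-length TALE DNA-binding domain targeting a chosen genomic sequence. The plasmid is a cloning intermediate; the record lists no promoter, tag or reporter, and expression of the finished TALEN would depend on the destination vector.
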