Addgene plasmid #63528: pFusB3-44
Purpose: Encodes RVD positions 13-15 in TALEN assembly
Depositing lab: Stephen Ekker. Depositing organization: Mayo Foundation for Medical Education and Research. Publication: FusX: A rapid one-step TALE assembly system for genome science. Ma AC, McNulty MS, Tanya PL, Jarryd CM, Martinez-Galvez G, Argue DP, Lee HB, Urban MD, Bullard CE, Blackburn PR, Man TK, Clark KJ, Ekker SC. Hum Gene Ther. 2016 Jun;27(6):451-63. doi: 10.1089/hum.2015.172 PubMed 26854857.
Backbone
  Vector backbone: FusB3
  Backbone size w/o insert (bp): 2991
  Vector type: TALEN
Growth in bacteria
  Bacterial resistance: Spectinomycin, 50 μg/mL
  Growth temperature: 37°C
  Growth strain: DH5alpha
  Copy number: High Copy
Gene/Insert
  Gene/Insert name: NN NN NG (alt name: B3_GGT)
  Species: Synthetic
  Mutation: none
  Cloning method: Restriction Enzyme; 5′ cloning site BsaI (destroyed during cloning); 3′ cloning site BsaI (destroyed during cloning)
  Sequencing primers: 5′ pCR8_F1; 3′ pCR8_R1
Terms and licenses: Academic/Nonprofit Terms; Industry Terms: Not Available to Industry
How to cite: pFusB3-44 was a gift from Stephen Ekker (Addgene plasmid # 63528 ; http://n2t.net/addgene:63528 ; RRID:Addgene_63528)
